>Addgene plasmid #159466 | pET15-EF2n3_mFAP2b | addgene full sequence | sequence record 319724 | Addgene NGS Result
TAATACGACTCACTATAGGGGAATTGTGAGCGGATAACAATTCCCCTCTAGAAATAATTTTGTTTAACTT
TAAGAAGGAGATATACTATGGCTAGCAGCCATCATCATCATCATCATAGCAGCGGCCTGGTGCCGCGCGG
CAGCTCCATGAGCCGTGCGAGCGGCGAGAACCTGTACTTTCAGGGTTCGAGTATGAGCCGTGCGGCGCAG
CTCCTGCCGGGTACCTGGCAGGTGACCATGACCAACGAAGACGGTCAGACCTCCCAGGGCCAGTGGCACT
TCCAGCCGCGTTCTCCGTACACCATGGACATTGTTGCTCAGGGTACCATCTCTGACGGTCGTCCGATCGT
TGGTTACGGTAAAGCGACCGTTAAAACCCCGGACACCCTGGACATAGACATCACCTACCCGTCTCTGGGT
AACATCAAAGCTCAGGGTCAGATAACCATGGACTCTCCGACCCAGTTCAAATGGGACGCACACGTTGACA
AGGACGGAAATGGGTATATCAGCGCCGCAGAGCTTCGTCACGTAATGACGAACCTGGGGGAAAAACTTAC
AGATGAAGAAGTAGATGAGATGATTCGCGAGGCGGATATTGACGGGGACGGCCAGGTTAATGCGGCTGAG
GCGGCACAAATGACCAAAATTCTGACCGGTACCCTGCAGCGTCAGGAATAATGAGATCCGGCTGCTAACA
AAGCCCGAAAGGAAGCTGAGTTGGCTGCTGCCACCGCTGAGCAATAACTAGCATAACCCCTTGGGGCCTC
TAAACGGGTCTTGAGGGGTTTTTTGCTGAAAGGAGGAACTATATCCGGATATCCCGCAAGAGGCCCGGCA
GTACCGGCATAACCAAGCCTATGCCTACAGCATCCAGGGTGACGGTGCCGAGGATGACGATGAGCGCATT
GTTAGATTTCATACACGGTGCCTGACTGCGTTAGCAATTTAACTGTGATAAACTACCGCATTAAAGCTTA
TCGATGATAAGCTGTCAAACATGAGAATTCTTGAAGACGAAAGGGCCTCGTGATACGCCTATTTTTATAG
GTTAATGTCATGATAATAATGGTTTCTTAGACGTCAGGTGGCACTTTTCGGGGAAATGTGCGCGGAACCC
CTATTTGTTTATTTTTCTAAATACATTCAAATATGTATCCGCTCATGAGACAATAACCCTGATAAATGCT
TCAATAATATTGAAAAAGGAAGAGTATGAGTATTCAACATTTCCGTGTCGCCCTTATTCCCTTTTTTGCG
GCATTTTGCCTTCCTGTTTTTGCTCACCCAGAAACGCTGGTGAAAGTAAAAGATGCTGAAGATCAGTTGG
GTGCACGAGTGGGTTACATCGAACTGGATCTCAACAGCGGTAAGATCCTTGAGAGTTTTCGCCCCGAAGA
ACGTTTTCCAATGATGAGCACTTTTAAAGTTCTGCTATGTGGCGCGGTATTATCCCGTGTTGACGCCGGG
CAAGAGCAACTCGGTCGCCGCATACACTATTCTCAGAATGACTTGGTTGAGTACTCACCAGTCACAGAAA
AGCATCTTACGGATGGCATGACAGTAAGAGAATTATGCAGTGCTGCCATAACCATGAGTGATAACACTGC
GGCCAACTTACTTCTGACAACGATCGGAGGACCGAAGGAGCTAACCGCTTTTTTGCACAACATGGGGGAT
CATGTAACTCGCCTTGATCGTTGGGAACCGGAGCTGAATGAAGCCATACCAAACGACGAGCGTGACACCA
CGATGCCTGCAGCAATGGCAACAACGTTGCGCAAACTATTAACTGGCGAACTACTTACTCTAGCTTCCCG
GCAACAATTAATAGACTGGATGGAGGCGGATAAAGTTGCAGGACCACTTCTGCGCTCGGCCCTTCCGGCT
GGCTGGTTTATTGCTGATAAATCTGGAGCCGGTGAGCGTGGGTCTCGCGGTATCATTGCAGCACTGGGGC
CAGATGGTAAGCCCTCCCGTATCGTAGTTATCTACACGACGGGGAGTCAGGCAACTATGGATGAACGAAA
TAGACAGATCGCTGAGATAGGTGCCTCACTGATTAAGCATTGGTAACTGTCAGACCAAGTTTACTCATAT
ATACTTTAGATTGATTTAAAACTTCATTTTTAATTTAAAAGGATCTAGGTGAAGATCCTTTTTGATAATC
TCATGACCAAAATCCCTTAACGTGAGTTTTCGTTCCACTGAGCGTCAGACCCCGTAGAAAAGATCAAAGG
ATCTTCTTGAGATCCTTTTTTTCTGCGCGTAATCTGCTGCTTGCAAACAAAAAAACCACCGCTACCAGCG
GTGGTTTGTTTGCCGGATCAAGAGCTACCAACTCTTTTTCCGAAGGTAACTGGCTTCAGCAGAGCGCAGA
TACCAAATACTGTCCTTCTAGTGTAGCCGTAGTTAGGCCACCACTTCAAGAACTCTGTAGCACCGCCTAC
ATACCTCGCTCTGCTAATCCTGTTACCAGTGGCTGCTGCCAGTGGCGATAAGTCGTGTCTTACCGGGTTG
GACTCAAGACGATAGTTACCGGATAAGGCGCAGCGGTCGGGCTGAACGGGGGGTTCGTGCACACAGCCCA
GCTTGGAGCGAACGACCTACACCGAACTGAGATACCTACAGCGTGAGCTATGAGAAAGCGCCACGCTTCC
CGAAGGGAGAAAGGCGGACAGGTATCCGGTAAGCGGCAGGGTCGGAACAGGAGAGCGCACGAGGGAGCTT
CCAGGGGGAAACGCCTGGTATCTTTATAGTCCTGTCGGGTTTCGCCACCTCTGACTTGAGCGTCGATTTT
TGTGATGCTCGTCAGGGGGGCGGAGCCTATGGAAAAACGCCAGCAACGCGGCCTTTTTACGGTTCCTGGC
CTTTTGCTGGCCTTTTGCTCACATGTTCTTTCCTGCGTTATCCCCTGATTCTGTGGATAACCGTATTACC
GCCTTTGAGTGAGCTGATACCGCTCGCCGCAGCCGAACGACCGAGCGCAGCGAGTCAGTGAGCGAGGAAG
CGGAAGAGCGCCTGATGCGGTATTTTCTCCTTACGCATCTGTGCGGTATTTCACACCGCAATGGTGCACT
CTCAGTACAATCTGCTCTGATGCCGCATAGTTAAGCCAGTATACACTCCGCTATCGCTACGTGACTGGGT
CATGGCTGCGCCCCGACACCCGCCAACACCCGCTGACGCGCCCTGACGGGCTTGTCTGCTCCCGGCATCC
GCTTACAGACAAGCTGTGACCGTCTCCGGGAGCTGCATGTGTCAGAGGTTTTCACCGTCATCACCGAAAC
GCGCGAGGCAGCTGCGGTAAAGCTCATCAGCGTGGTCGTGAAGCGATTCACAGATGTCTGCCTGTTCATC
CGCGTCCAGCTCGTTGAGTTTCTCCAGAAGCGTTAATGTCTGGCTTCTGATAAAGCGGGCCATGTTAAGG
GCGGTTTTTTCCTGTTTGGTCACTGATGCCTCCGTGTAAGGGGGATTTCTGTTCATGGGGGTAATGATAC
CGATGAAACGAGAGAGGATGCTCACGATACGGGTTACTGATGATGAACATGCCCGGTTACTGGAACGTTG
TGAGGGTAAACAACTGGCGGTATGGATGCGGCGGGACCAGAGAAAAATCACTCAGGGTCAATGCCAGCGC
TTCGTTAATACAGATGTAGGTGTTCCACAGGGTAGCCAGCAGCATCCTGCGATGCAGATCCGGAACATAA
TGGTGCAGGGCGCTGACTTCCGCGTTTCCAGACTTTACGAAACACGGAAACCGAAGACCATTCATGTTGT
TGCTCAGGTCGCAGACGTTTTGCAGCAGCAGTCGCTTCACGTTCGCTCGCGTATCGGTGATTCATTCTGC
TAACCAGTAAGGCAACCCCGCCAGCCTAGCCGGGTCCTCAACGACAGGAGCACGATCATGCGCACCCGTG
GCCAGGACCCAACGCTGCCCGAGATGCGCCGCGTGCGGCTGCTGGAGATGGCGGACGCGATGGATATGTT
CTGCCAAGGGTTGGTTTGCGCATTCACAGTTCTCCGCAAGAATTGATTGGCTCCAATTCTTGGAGTGGTG
AATCCGTTAGCGAGGTGCCGCCGGCTTCCATTCAGGTCGAGGTGGCCCGGCTCCATGCACCGCGACGCAA
CGCGGGGAGGCAGACAAGGTATAGGGCGGCGCCTACAATCCATGCCAACCCGTTCCATGTGCTCGCCGAG
GCGGCATAAATCGCCGTGACGATCAGCGGTCCAATGATCGAAGTTAGGCTGGTAAGAGCCGCGAGCGATC
CTTGAAGCTGTCCCTGATGGTCGTCATCTACCTGCCTGGACAGCATGGCCTGCAACGCGGGCATCCCGAT
GCCGCCGGAAGCGAGAAGAATCATAATGGGGAAGGCCATCCAGCCTCGCGTCGCGAACGCCAGCAAGACG
TAGCCCAGCGCGTCGGCCGCCATGCCGGCGATAATGGCCTGCTTCTCGCCGAAACGTTTGGTGGCGGGAC
CAGTGACGAAGGCTTGAGCGAGGGCGTGCAAGATTCCGAATACCGCAAGCGACAGGCCGATCATCGTCGC
GCTCCAGCGAAAGCGGTCCTCGCCGAAAATGACCCAGAGCGCTGCCGGCACCTGTCCTACGAGTTGCATG
ATAAAGAAGACAGTCATAAGTGCGGCGACGATAGTCATGCCCCGCGCCCACCGGAAGGAGCTGACTGGGT
TGAAGGCTCTCAAGGGCATCGGTCGAGATCCCGGTGCCTAATGAGTGAGCTAACTTACATTAATTGCGTT
GCGCTCACTGCCCGCTTTCCAGTCGGGAAACTGTCGTGCCAGCTGCATTAATGAATCGGCCAACGCGCGG
GGAGAGGCGGTTTGCGTATTGGGCGCCAGGGTGGTTTTTCTTTTCACCAGTGAGACGGGCAACAGCTGAT
TGCCCTTCACCGCCTGGCCCTGAGAGAGTTGCAGCAAGCGGTCCACGCTGGTTTGCCCCAGCAGGCGAAA
ATCCTGTTTGATGGTGGTTAACGGCGGGATATAACATGAGCTGTCTTCGGTATCGTCGTATCCCACTACC
GAGATATCCGCACCAACGCGCAGCCCGGACTCGGTAATGGCGCGCATTGCGCCCAGCGCCATCTGATCGT
TGGCAACCAGCATCGCAGTGGGAACGATGCCCTCATTCAGCATTTGCATGGTTTGTTGAAAACCGGACAT
GGCACTCCAGTCGCCTTCCCGTTCCGCTATCGGCTGAATTTGATTGCGAGTGAGATATTTATGCCAGCCA
GCCAGACGCAGACGCGCCGAGACAGAACTTAATGGGCCCGCTAACAGCGCGATTTGCTGGTGACCCAATG
CGACCAGATGCTCCACGCCCAGTCGCGTACCGTCTTCATGGGAGAAAATAATACTGTTGATGGGTGTCTG
GTCAGAGACATCAAGAAATAACGCCGGAACATTAGTGCAGGCAGCTTCCACAGCAATGGCATCCTGGTCA
TCCAGCGGATAGTTAATGATCAGCCCACTGACGCGTTGCGCGAGAAGATTGTGCACCGCCGCTTTACAGG
CTTCGACGCCGCTTCGTTCTACCATCGACACCACCACGCTGGCACCCAGTTGATCGGCGCGAGATTTAAT
CGCCGCGACAATTTGCGACGGCGCGTGCAGGGCCAGACTGGAGGTGGCAACGCCAATCAGCAACGACTGT
TTGCCCGCCAGTTGTTGTGCCACGCGGTTGGGAATGTAATTCAGCTCCGCCATCGCCGCTTCCACTTTTT
CCCGCGTTTTCGCAGAAACGTGGCTGGCCTGGTTCACCACGCGGGAAACGGTCTGATAAGAGACACCGGC
ATACTCTGCGACATCGTATAACGTTACTGGTTTCACATTCACCACCCTGAATTGACTCTCTTCCGGGCGC
TATCATGCCATACCGCGAAAGGTTTTGCGCCATTCGATGGTGTCCGGGATCTCGACGCTCTCCCTTATGC
GACTCCTGCATTAGGAAGCAGCCCAGTAGTAGGTTGAGGCCGTTGAGCACCGCCGCCGCAAGGAATGGTG
CATGCAAGGAGATGGCGCCCAACAGTCCCCCGGCCACGGGGCCTGCCACCATACCCACGCCGAAACAAGC
GCTCATGAGCCCGAAGTGGCGAGCCCGATCTTCCCCATCGGTGATGTCGGCGATATAGGCGCCAGCAACC
GCACCTGTGGCGCCGGTGATGCCGGCCACGATGCGTCCGGCGTAGAGGATCGAGATCTCGATCCCGCGAA
AT
Features (pLannotate 1.2.2; 21 found; start..end, strand, type, name):
      1..19      +  promoter       T7 promoter: promoter for bacteriophage T7 RNA polymerase
     20..44      +  protein_bind   lac operator: The lac repressor binds to the lac operator to inhibit transcription in E. coli. This inhibition can be relieved by adding lactose or isopropyl-β-D-thiogalactopyranoside (IPTG). lac repressor encoded by lacI
     59..81      +  RBS            RBS: efficient ribosome binding site from bacteriophage T7 gene 10 (Olins and Rangwala, 1989)
    100..117     +  CDS            capTEV™ (fragment): composite tag for in vivo biotinylation, TEV protease cleavage, and 6xHis tagging
    127..144     +  CDS            thrombin site: thrombin recognition and cleavage site
    400..630     +  CDS            CAM1-1 (fragment): CALM1_ORYSI - Experimental evidence at protein level: Swiss-Prot protein existence level 1. Calmodulin mediates the control of a large number of enzymes, ion channels and other proteins by Ca(2+). Among the enzymes to be stimulated by the calmodulin-Ca(2+) complex are a number of protein kinases and phosphatases. From Oryza sativa subsp. indica (Rice).
    691..740     +  CDS            SET1 (fragment): solubility-enhancement tag derived from T7 phage gene 10B
    748..795     +  terminator     T7 terminator: transcription terminator for bacteriophage T7 RNA polymerase
    818..922     -  CDS            TcR (fragment): tetracycline efflux protein; tet; confers resistance to tetracycline
    970..998     -  promoter       tet promoter: E. coli promoter for tetracycline efflux protein gene
   1111..1215    +  promoter       AmpR promoter: bla
   1216..2076    +  CDS            AmpR: β-lactamase; bla; confers resistance to ampicillin, carbenicillin, and related antibiotics
   2247..2835    +  rep_origin     ori: high-copy-number ColE1/pMB1/pBR322/pUC origin of replication
   3021..3160    -  misc_feature   bom: basis of mobility region from pBR322
   3262..3453    -  CDS            rop: Rop protein, which maintains plasmids at low copy number; rop
   3470..3850    +  CDS            YPB1_ECOLX: Protein predicted: Swiss-Prot protein existence level 4. From Escherichia coli.
   4092..4716    -  CDS            TcR (fragment): tetracycline efflux protein; tet; confers resistance to tetracycline
   4731..4752    -  protein_bind   CAP binding site: CAP binding activates transcription in the presence of cAMP. E. coli catabolite activator protein
   4765..5846    -  CDS            lacI: lac repressor; lacI; The lac repressor binds to the lac operator to inhibit transcription in E. coli. This inhibition can be relieved by adding lactose or isopropyl-β-D-thiogalactopyranoside (IPTG).
   5847..5924    -  promoter       lacI promoter: lacI
   5932..6211    -  CDS            TcR (fragment): tetracycline efflux protein; tet; confers resistance to tetracycline
