[The description below was written by a language model from this plasmid's Addgene catalogue record and pLannotate feature annotations shown in this document.]
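Description:
pET15-EF2n3_mFAP2b is a 6.2 kb bacterial expression plasmid built on the pET15 backbone for producing the protein EF2n3_mFAP2b in E. coli. It replicates from a ColE1/pBR322-type origin and is selected with ampicillin through the bla (AmpR) gene and its own promoter. The backbone also carries the pBR322 bom region and the rop gene. Rop normally restrains copy number, although the catalogue entry lists the plasmid as high copy. Several scattered fragments of the tetracycline resistance gene and its promoter are pBR322-derived remnants rather than a functional marker.

The expression cassette consists of a T7 promoter followed directly by a lac operator, the strong phage T7 gene 10 ribosome binding site, the coding region, and a T7 terminator. A lacI gene with its own promoter supplies the repressor, so transcription is held off until IPTG is added in a host that provides T7 RNA polymerase. The open reading frame begins with a 6xHis tag and a thrombin cleavage site. The catalogue entry also records a TEV site, giving two protease options for removing the affinity tag after purification. The insert was introduced by Gibson assembly and is codon-optimised for E. coli. The "E. coli" species field probably reflects that optimisation rather than a natural origin. The annotation software detects a calmodulin-like segment within the insert, consistent with EF-hand calcium-binding sequence as the "EF" in the name suggests, but the record does not describe the protein's design or function. The short hit to a T7 gene 10-derived solubility tag just before the terminator is probably backbone sequence. The record supports use for inducible overexpression and His-tag purification of the recombinant protein.
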