Addgene plasmid #159466: pET15-EF2n3_mFAP2b
Purpose: Encodes for EF2n3_mFAP2b with an N-terminal 6xHis tag, thrombin epitope, and TEV epitope. Expression is controlled by the T7 promoter with E. coli codon optimization.
Depositing lab: David Baker.
Backbone
  Vector backbone: pET15
  Vector type: Bacterial Expression
Growth in bacteria
  Bacterial resistance: Ampicillin, 100 μg/mL
  Growth temperature: 37°C
  Growth strain: DH5alpha
  Copy number: High Copy
Gene/Insert
  Gene/Insert name: EF2n3_mFAP2b
  Species: E. coli
  Tag / fusion protein: 6xHis-thrombin-TEV (N terminal on backbone)
  Cloning method: Gibson Cloning
Terms and licenses: Academic/Nonprofit Terms; Industry Terms: Not Available to Industry
How to cite: pET15-EF2n3_mFAP2b was a gift from David Baker (Addgene plasmid # 159466 ; http://n2t.net/addgene:159466 ; RRID:Addgene_159466)
